>Addgene plasmid #132939 | pUC57mini ZM249M P90A _env eGFP | addgene full sequence | sequence record 259349 | Addgene NGS Result
GGGTCTCTCTTGGTAGACCAGATCTGAGCCTGGGAGCTCTCTGGCTATCTAGGGAACCCACTGCTTAAGC
CTCAATAAAGCTTGCCTTGAGTGCTTTAAGTAGTGTGTGCCCGTCTGTTGTGTGACTCTGGTAACTAGAG
ATCCCTCAGACCTTTTAGGTAGTGTGGAAAATCTCTAGCAGTGGCGCCCGAACAGGGACCCGAAAGCGAA
AGTAGAACCAGAGAAGATCTCTCGACGCAGGACTCGGCTTGCTGAAGTGCACTCGGCAAGAGGCGAGAGC
GGCGGCTGGTGAGTACGCCAAATTTTATTTGACTAGCGGAGGCTAGAAGGAGAGAGATGGGTGCGAGAGC
GTCAGTATTAAGCGGGGGAAAATTAGACTCATGGGAAAAAATTCGGTTAAGGCCAGGGGGAAAGAAAAAA
TATAGGCTAAAACACATAGTATGGGCAAGCAGGGAGATGGAAAGATTTGCACTTAACCCTGAGCTTTTAG
AGTCAGCAGATGGCTGTCTGCAAATTCTAAAACAGATACAACCAGCTATTCAGACAGGAACAGAAGAACT
TAAATCATTATTTAATACAGTAGCAACTCTCTATTGTGTACATCAGAGGATAGAGATAAAAGATACCAAG
GAAGCCTTAGACAAGATAGAGGAAATACAAAACAAAAGTCAGAAAAAAGCACAGCAGGCAGAAGCTGACC
AAGGAAAGGTCAGTCAAAATTATCCTATAGTACAGAATCTTCAAGGGCAAATGGTACATCAGCCCCTATC
ACCTAGAACTTTAAATGCATGGGTAAAAGTAATAGAAGAAAAGGCTTTCAGCCCAGAAGTAATACCCATG
TTTACAGCATTATCAGAAGGTGCCACCCCACAAGATTTAAACACCATGTTAAATACAGTGGGGGGACATC
AAGCAGCCATGCAGATGTTAAAAGATACCATCAATGAAGAAGCTGCAGAATGGGATAGGCTACATCCAGT
GCATGCAGGTGCCAATGCACCAGGCCAAATGAGGGAGCCAAGGGGAAGTGACATAGCAGGAACTACTAGT
ACCCTTCAGGAACAAATAGCCTGGATGACAAGTAACCCACCTATTCCAGTAGGAGACATCTATAAAAGAT
GGATAATCCTAGGATTAAATAAAATAGTAAGAATGTATAGCCCAGTCAGCATTTTGGACATAAGACAAGG
ACCAAAAGAACCCTTTAGAGACTATGTAGATAGGTTCTTTAAAACTTTAAGAGCTGAACAAGCTACACAA
GAGGTAAAAAATTGGATGACAGACACCTTGTTGGTTCAAAATGCGAACCCAGATTGTAAGACCATTTTAA
GAGCATTAGGACCAGGGGCTACATTAGAGGAAATGATGACAGCATGTCAGGGAGTGGGAGGACCTGGCCA
CAAAGCAAGGGTGTTGGCTGAGGCAATGAGCCAAGTAAACAATACAAACATACTGATGCAGAGAAGCAAT
TTTAAGGGCCCTAAAAGAATTGTTAAATGTTTCAATTGTGGCAAGGAAGGGCATATAGCCAGAAATTGCA
GGGCCCCTAGGAAAAAAGGCTGTTGGAAATGTGGAAAGGAAGGACACCAAATGAAAGACTGTACTGAAAG
GCAGGCTAATTTTTTAGGGAAAATTTGGCCTTCCAACAAGGGGAGGCCAGGAAATTTTCTCCAGAACAGG
CCAGAGCCAACAGCCCCACATTTCCTTCAGAACAGGCCAGAGCCCTCAGCCCCACCAGCAGAGAGCTTCA
GGTTCGAGGAGACAACCCCCGCTTCGAAGCAGGAGCCGAAAGACAGGGAACCCTTAACTTCCCTCAAATC
ACTCTTTGGCAGCGACCCCTTGTCTCAATAAAAGTAGGGGGCCAAATAAAGGAGGCTCTCTTAGACACAG
GAGCAGATGATACAGTATTAGAAGAAATAAATTTGCCAGGAAAATGGAAACCAAAAATGATAGGGGGAAT
TGGAGGTTTTATCAAAGTAAGACAGTATGATCAAATAGGTATAGAAATCTGTGGAAAAAAGGCTATAGGT
ACAGTGTTAGTAGGACCCACACCTGTCAACATAATTGGAAGAAACATGTTGACTCAGCTTGGCTGTACTT
TAAATTTTCCAATTAGTCCTATTGAAACTATACCAGTAAAATTAAAGCCAGGAATGGATGGGCCAAAGGT
TAAACAATGGCCATTGACAGAAGAGAAAATAAAAGCATTAACAGAAATCTGTAGAGAAATGGAAAAGGAG
GGAAAAATTACAAAGATTGGGCCTGAAAACCCATACAATACTCCAATATTTGCCATAAAAAAGAAAGACA
GTACTAAGTGGAGAAAATTAGTAGATTTTAGAGAACTTAATAAAAGAACTCAAGACTTCTGGGAAGTTCA
ATTAGGAATACCACACCCAGCGGGATTAAAAAAGAAAAAATCAGTAACAGTGCTAGATGTGGGGGATGCA
TATTTTTCAGTTCCTTTAGATGAAAACTTTAGGAAGTATACTGCATTCACCATACCTAGTATAAACAATG
AAACACCAGGGATTAGATATCAATACAATGTGCTGCCACAAGGATGGAAAGGATCACCAGCAATATTTCA
GAGCAGCATGACAAAGATCTTAGAGCCCTTTAGGGCAAAAAACCCAGAAATAGTTATCTATCAATATATG
GATGACTTGTATGTAGGATCAGATTTAGAAATAGGGCAACATAGAGCAAAAATAGAAGAGTTAAGAGAAC
ACCTATTGAGATGGGGATTTACCACACCAGACAAAAAGCATCAGAAGGAACCCCCGTTTCTTTGGATGGG
GTACGAACTCCATCCTGACAAATGGACAGTACAGCCTATACAGTTGCCAAAAAAGGAGAGCTGGACTGTC
AATGATATACAGAAGTTAGTGGGAAAATTAAACTGGGCAAGTCAGATTTACCCAGGAATTAAAGTAAAGC
AACTGTGTAAACTCCTTAGGGGAGCTAAAGCACTAACAGACATAGTACCACTAACTGAAGAAGCAGAATT
AGAATTGGCAGAGAACAGGGAAGTTCTAAAAGAACCAGTACATGGAGTATATTATGACCCATCAAAAGAC
CTGATAGCTGAAATACAGAAACAGGGGCAGGATCAATGGACATATCAAATTTACCAAGAACCATTTAAAA
ATCTGAAAACGGGGAAGTATGCAAAAAGGAGGACTGCCCACACTAATGATGTAAAACAGTTAACTGAGGC
GGTGCAAAAAATAGCCATGGAGAGCATAGTAATATGGGGAAAGACTCCTAAATTTAGACTACCCATCCAA
AAAGAAACATGGGATACATGGTGGACAGACTATTGGCAAGCCACCTGGATTCCTGAATGGGAGTTTGTCA
ATACCCCTCCCCTAGTAAAATTATGGTACCAGCTAGAAAAAGAACCCATATTAGGAGCAGAAACTTTCTA
TGTAGATGGGGCAGCTAATAGAGAAACTAAAATAGGGAAAGCAGGGTATGTCACTGACAGAGGAAGACAG
AAAGTTGTTGCTCTAACTGAAACAACAAATCAGAAGACTGAGTTACAAGCAATTCAAATAGCTTTGCAGG
ATTCAGGATCAGAAGTAAATATAGTAACAGATTCACAATATGCATTAGGAATCATTCAAGCACAACCAGA
TAAGAGTGAATCAGAGTTAGTCAATCAAATAATAGAACAGTTAATAAAAAAGGAAAGGGTCTACCTGTCA
TGGGTACCAGCACATAAAGGAATTGGAGGAAATGAACAAGTAGATAAATTAGTAAGTAATGGAATTAGAA
AAGTGCTGTTTCTAGATGGAATAGATAAGGCTCAAGAAGAGCATGAAAGATATCACAGTAATTGGAGAGC
AATGGCTAGTGAGTTTAACCTGCCACCCATAGTGGCAAAAGAAATAGTAGCCAGCTGTGATAAATGTCAG
CTAAAAGGGGAAGCCATGCATGGACAAGTAGACTGTAGTCCAGGGATATGGCAATTAGATTGTACACATT
TAGAAGGAAAAGTCATCCTGGTAGCAGTCCATGTAGCCAGTGGCTATATAGAAGCAGAGGTTATCCCAGC
AGAAACAGGACAAGAAACAGCATATTTTATACTAAAATTAGCAGGAAGATGGCCAGTCAAAATAATACAT
ACAGACAATGGCAGTAATTTCACCAGTGCTGCAGTTAAGGCAGCCTGTTGGTGGGCAGGTATCCAACAGG
AGTTTGGAATTCCCTACAATCCCCAAAGTCAGGGAGTAGTAGAATCCATGAATAAAGAATTAAAGAAAAT
CATAGGGCAGGTAAGAGATCAAGCTGAGCACCTTAAGACAGCAGTACAAATGGCAGTATTCATTCACAAT
TTTAAAAGAAAAGGGGGGATTGGGGGGTACAGTGCAGGGGAAAGAATAATAGACATAATAGCAACAGACA
TACAAACTAAAGAATTACAAAAACAAATTATAAAAATTCAAAATTTTCGGGTTTATTACAGAGACAGCAG
AGACCCTATTTGGAAAGGACCAGCCAAGCTACTCTGGAAAGGTGAAGGGGCAGTAGTAATACAAGATAAT
AGTGACATAAAAGTAGTACCAAGGAGGAAAGTAAAAATCATTAAGGATTATGGAAAACAGATGGCAGGTG
CTGATTGTGTGGCAGGTAGACAGGATGAGGATTAGAACATGGAATAGTTTAGTAAAACACCATATGTATG
TTTCAAGAAGAGCTAATGGATGGTTTTATAGACATCACTATGAAAGTAGACATCCAAAAATAAGTTCAGA
AGTACACATCCCATTAGGGGAAGCTAGATTAGTAATAAAAACATATTGGGGGTTGCACACAGGAGAAAGA
GAGTGGCATTTGGGTCATGGAGTCTCCATAGAATGGAGACTGAGAAGGTTTAGCACACAAGTAGATCCTG
GCCTGGCAGACCAACTAATTCACATGCATTATTTTGATTGTTTTGCAGACTCTGCCATAAGGAAAGCCAT
ATTAGGACAGATAGTTAGTCCCAAGTGTGATTATCAAGCAGGACACAATAAGGTAGGATCCCTGCAATAT
CTAGCACTAACAGCATTAATAAAACCAAAGAAGATAAAGCCACCTCTGCCTAGTGTGCAGAAATTAGTAG
AGGATAGATGGAACAAACCCCAGAAGACCAGGGGCCACAGAGGGAGCCATACAATGAGTGGGCACTAGAG
CTTTTAGAAGAACTTAAGCAGGAAGCTGTCAGACACTTTCCTAGACCATGGCTCCATAGCTTAGGACAAC
ATATCTATAACACCTATGGAGATACTTGGGCAGGAGTCGAAGCTATAATAAGAATACTGCAACAGTTACT
GTTTATTCATTTCAGAATTGGGTGTCAACATAGCAGAATAGGCATCCTGCGACAGAGGAGAACAAGAAAT
GGAGCCAGTAGATCATAATCTAGACCCCTGGAACCATCCAGGAAGTCAGCCTAAAACTGCTTGTAATCAA
TGTTATTGTAAACACTGTAGCTACCATTGTCAAGTTTGCTTTCTGACAAAAGGCTTAGGCATTTCCTATG
GCAGGAAGAAGCGGAGACAGCGACGAAGTACTCCTCCAAGCAGTGAGGATCATCAAAATCTTATATCAAA
GCAGTAAGTAGATGTAATGATAAGCTTAATAGAAAAAGTAGATTATAGATTAGGAGTAGGAGCATTAATA
GTAGCACTGATCATAGCAATAGTTGTGTGGACCATAGCATATATAGAATATAGAAAATTGTTAAGACAAA
GGAAAATAGACTGGTTAATTAAAAGAATTAGGGAAAGAGCAGAAGACAGTGGCAATGAGAGTGATGGGGA
TACTGAGGAATTGTCAACCATGGTGGATATGGAGCATCTTAGGCTTCTGGATGTTAATGAATTGTAGTGG
AAACTTGTGGGTCACCGTCTATTATGGGGTACCTCGCGACACATGCCTGTGTACCCACAGACCCCAACCC
ACAAGAAATGAATTTGGAAAATGTAACAGAAAATTTTAACATGTGGAAAAATGATATGGTGGATCAGATG
CATGAGGATATAATCAGTTTATGGGATCAAAGCCTAAAGCCATGTGTAAAGTTGACCCCACTCTGTGTCA
CTTTAAACTGTAATAATGTTAATGTTACCCACAACAGTACCTACAACAATACAGAGGGTGAACAAATAAA
AAATTGCTCTTTCAATATAACTACAGAGCTAAGAGATAAGAAACAGAAAGTGTATGCACTTTTTTATAAA
CTTGACATATTGCCACTTAATGGGAATAATGATAGTAATGAGTATAGATTAATAAATTGTAATACCTCAG
CCATAACACAAGCCTGTCCAAAGGTCTCTTTTGACCCAATTCCTATACATTATTGTGCTCCAGCTGGCTA
TGCGATTCTAAAGTGTAATAATAAGACATTCAATGGAAAAGGACCATGTAATAATGTCAGCACAGTGCAA
TGTACACATGGAATTAAACCAGTGGTATCAACTCAACTACTGTTAAATGGCAGCTTAGCAGAAAAAGAGA
TAATAATTAGATCTGAGAATATAACAGACAATGTCAAAATAATAATAGTACATTTAAATGAATCTGTGGA
AATTAACTGTACACGACCCAATAATAATACAAGAAAAAGTATAAGGATAGGACCAGGACAAACATTCTAT
GCAACAGGAGAAATAATAGGAAAAATAAGAGAAGCACATTGTAACATTAGTAAAGAAAAATGGAATAAAA
CTTTACTAAGGGTAGCTAAAAAATTAAGGGAACACTTTCCTGGTAAAGCAATAAAATTTGAACCATCTTC
AGGAGGGGACCTAGAAATTACAACACATAGTTTTAATTGTAGAGGAGAGTTTTTCTATTGCACTACATCG
AAACTGTTTAATAGTACATACAATCCTAATGACACAGAAAGTAATTCAAACAATTCAAACGAGACACTCA
CACTCACATGCAAAATAAAACAGATTATAAACATGTGGCAGGGGGTAGGACGAGCAATGTATGCTCCCCC
CATTGAAGGAAGCATAACATGTAACTCAACTATTACAGGATTGCTATTGACACGTGATGGAGGCAGCAAA
AATAACACAGAAGAGATATTCAGACCTGGGGGAGGAAATATGAAGGACAATTGGAGAAGTGAATTATATA
AATACAAAGTGGTAGAAATCAAGCCACTAGGAGTAGCGCCCACTGAGGCAAAAAGGAGAGTGGTGGAGAG
AGAAAAAAGAGCAGTGGGACTGGGAGCTGTGTTCTTGGGGTTCTTAGGAGCAGCAGGAAGCACTATGGGC
GCGGCGTCAATAACGCTGACGGTACAGGCCAGACAATTATTGTCTGGTATAGTGCAACAGCAAAATAATT
TGCTGAGAGCTATAGAGGCGCAACAACATATGTTACAACTCACAGTCTGGGGCATTAAGCAGCTCCAGGC
AAGAGTCCTGGCCATAGAAAGATACCTAAAGGATCAACAGCTCCTAGGGATTTGGGGCTGCTCTGGAAAA
CTCATCTGCACCACTTCTGTGCCTTGGAACACCAGTTGGAGTAATAAGTCTAAAGCAGAAATTTGGGATA
ATATGACCTGGATGCAGTGGGATAAAGAAATTAGTAATTATACACAAACAATATACAATTTGCTTGAAGA
ATCGCAGAGCCAGCAGGAAAAGAATGAAAAAGATTTACTAGAATTGGACAGCTGGAACAATCTGTGGAAT
TGGTTTGACATATCAAAGTGGCTGTGGTATATAAAAATATTTATAATGATAGTAGGAGGGTTGATAGGTT
TAAGAATAATTTTTGCTGTGCTATCTATAGTGAATAGAGTTAGGCAGGGGTACTCACCATTGTCTTTTCA
GATCCTTACCCCAAACCCGAGGGGACCCGACAGGCTCGGAAGAATCGAAGAAGAAGGTGGAGAGCAAGAC
AGAGACAGATCCGTGCGATTAGCGAACGGATTCTTAGCACTTGCCTGGGAAGACCTACGGAACCTGTGCC
TCTTCTTCTACCACCGCTTGAGAGACTTCATCTTGATTGCAGCGAGGACTGTGGAGCTGCTGAGACAGAT
CAGCTTCAAGGGTCTACAGAGGGGGTGGGAAGCCCTTAAATATCTGGGAAGCCTTGTGCAGTATTGGAGT
CAGGAGCTAAAAGAGAGTGCTATTAATTTGCTGAATACCATAGCAATAGCAGTAGCTGAAGGAACAGATA
GGATTATAGAAGTAGTACAAAGAGGTTTTAGAGCTATCCTCAACGTACCCACAAGAATAAGACAGGGTTT
AGAAAGAGCTTTGCTATAAGCGGCCGCCATGGTGAGCAAGGGCGAGGAGCTGTTCACCGGGGTGGTGCCC
ATCCTGGTCGAGCTGGACGGCGACGTAAACGGCCACAAGTTCAGCGTGTCCGGCGAGGGCGAGGGCGATG
CCACCTACGGCAAGCTGACCCTGAAGTTCATCTGCACCACCGGCAAGCTGCCCGTGCCCTGGCCCACCCT
CGTGACCACCCTGACCTACGGCGTGCAGTGCTTCAGCCGCTACCCCGACCACATGAAGCAGCACGACTTC
TTCAAGTCCGCCATGCCCGAAGGCTACGTCCAGGAGCGCACCATCTTCTTCAAGGACGACGGCAACTACA
AGACCCGCGCCGAGGTGAAGTTCGAGGGCGACACCCTGGTGAACCGCATCGAGCTGAAGGGCATCGACTT
CAAGGAGGACGGCAACATCCTGGGGCACAAGCTGGAGTACAACTACAACAGCCACAACGTCTATATCATG
GCCGACAAGCAGAAGAACGGCATCAAGGTGAACTTCAAGATCCGCCACAACATCGAGGACGGCAGCGTGC
AGCTCGCCGACCACTACCAGCAGAACACCCCCATCGGCGACGGCCCCGTGCTGCTGCCCGACAACCACTA
CCTGAGCACCCAGTCCGCCCTGAGCAAAGACCCCAACGAGAAGCGCGATCACATGGTCCTGCTGGAGTTC
GTGACCGCCGCCGGGATCACTCTCGGCATGGACGAGCTGTACAAGTAACCCGGGCTCGAGACTTGGATAG
ATTTGGAGCAGTCACAAGCAGCAATACAGCAGCCACTAATGCTGATGTTGCCTGTCTGGAAGCACAAGAG
GAGGAGGGAGAGGTAGGATTTCCAGTCAGACCTCAGGTACCTCTAAGACCAATGACTTATAAGTCAGCGG
TCGATCTCAGCTTCTTTTTAAAAGAAAAGGGGGGACTGGATGGGCTAGTTTACTCCAAGAAAAGACAAGA
TATTCTTGATCTGTGGGTCTATAACACACAAGGCTTCTTCCCTGACTGGCAAAACTATACACCAGGACCA
GGGATTCGATACCCATTGACCTTTGGGTGGTGCTACAAGTTAGTGCCAGTGGATCCAAGGGAAGTGGAAG
AGGCCAATGAAGGAGAGAACTTAAGCTTGTTACACCCTATGTGCCAGCATGGAATAGAGGACACAGAGAG
AGAAGTGCTGATATGGAAGTTTGACAGTCACCTAGCACGCAGACATATGGCCCGCGAGATACATCCGGAG
TACTACAAAGACTGCTGACACAGAAGGGACTTTCCGCTGGGACTTTCCACTGGGGCGTTCCAGGAGGCGT
GGTCTGGGCGGGACTGGGAGTGGCTGACCCTCAGAAGCTGCATATAAGCAGCTGCTTTTCGCTTGTACTG
GGTCTCTCTTGGTAGACCAGATCTGAGCCTGGGAGCTCTCTGGCTATCTAGGGAACCCACTGCTTAAGCC
TCAATAAAGCTTGCCTTGAGTGCTTTAAGTAGTGTGTGCCCGTCTGTTGTGTGACTCTGGTAACTAGAGA
TCCCTCAGACCTTTTAGGTAGTGTGGAAAATCTCTAGCAGCGGCCGAGGCCGGCCTAGGGCCCACATGTG
AGCAAAAGGCCAGCAAAAGGCCAGGAACCGTAAAAAGGCCGCGTTGCTGGCGTTTTTCCATAGGCTCCGC
CCCCCTGACGAGCATCACAAAAATCGACGCTCAAGTCAGAGGTGGCGAAACCCGACAGGACTATAAAGAT
ACCAGGCGTTTCCCCCTGGAAGCTCCCTCGTGCGCTCTCCTGTTCCGACCCTGCCGCTTACCGGATACCT
GTCCGCCTTTCTCCCTTCGGGAAGCGTGGCGCTTTCTCATAGCTCACGCTGTAGGTATCTCAGTTCGGTG
TAGGTCGTTCGCTCCAAGCTGGGCTGTGTGCACGAACCCCCCGTTCAGCCCGACCGCTGCGCCTTATCCG
GTAACTATCGTCTTGAGTCCAACCCGGTAAGACACGACTTATCGCCACTGGCAGCAGCCACTGGTAACAG
GATTAGCAGAGCGAGGTATGTAGGCGGTGCTACAGAGTTCTTGAAGTGGTGGCCTAACTACGGCTACACT
AGAAGAACAGTATTTGGTATCTGCGCTCTGCTGAAGCCAGTTACCTTCGGAAAAAGAGTTGGTAGCTCTT
GATCCGGCAAACAAACCACCGCTGGTAGCGGTGGTTTTTTTGTTTGCAAGCAGCAGATTACGCGCAGAAA
AAAAGGATCTCAAGAAGATCCTTTGATCTTTTCTACGGGGTCTGACGCTCAGTGGAACGAAAACTCACGT
TAAGGGATTTTGGTCATGAGATTATCAAAAAGGATCTTCACCTAGATCCTTTTAAATTAAAAATGAAGTT
TTAAATCAATCTAAAGTATATATGAGTAAACTTGGTCTGACAGTTACCAATGCTTAATCAGTGAGGCACC
TATCTCAGCGATCTGTCTATTTCGTTCATCCATAGTTGCCTGACTCCCCGTCGTGTAGATAACTACGATA
CGGGAGGGCTTACCATCTGGCCCCAGTGCTGCAATGATACCGCGAGACCCACGCTCACCGGCTCCAGATT
TATCAGCAATAAACCAGCCAGCCGGAAGGGCCGAGCGCAGAAGTGGTCCTGCAACTTTATCCGCCTCCAT
CCAGTCTATTAATTGTTGCCGGGAAGCTAGAGTAAGTAGTTCGCCAGTTAATAGTTTGCGCAACGTTGTT
GCCATTGCTACAGGCATCGTGGTGTCACGCTCGTCGTTTGGTATGGCTTCATTCAGCTCCGGTTCCCAAC
GATCAAGGCGAGTTACATGATCCCCCATGTTGTGCAAAAAAGCGGTTAGCTCCTTCGGTCCTCCGATCGT
TGTCAGAAGTAAGTTGGCCGCAGTGTTATCACTCATGGTTATGGCAGCACTGCATAATTCTCTTACTGTC
ATGCCATCCGTAAGATGCTTTTCTGTGACTGGTGAGTACTCAACCAAGTCATTCTGAGAATAGTGTATGC
GGCGACCGAGTTGCTCTTGCCCGGCGTCAATACGGGATAATACCGCGCCACATAGCAGAACTTTAAAAGT
GCTCATCATTGGAAAACGTTCTTCGGGGCGAAAACTCTCAAGGATCTTACCGCTGTTGAGATCCAGTTCG
ATGTAACCCACTCGTGCACCCAACTGATCTTCAGCATCTTTTACTTTCACCAGCGTTTCTGGGTGAGCAA
AAACAGGAAGGCAAAATGCCGCAAAAAAGGGAATAAGGGCGACACGGAAATGTTGAATACTCATACTCTT
CCTTTTTCAATATTATTGAAGCATTTATCAGGGTTATTGTCTCATGAGCGGATACATATTTGAATGTATT
TAGAAAAATAAACAAATAGGGGTTCCGCGCACATTTCCCCGAAAAGTGCCACCTGACGTCCCAATGATGA
TATCTTAATTAAACGCGTTGGATGGGCTAGTTTACTCCAAGAAAAGACAAGATATTCTTGATCTGTGGGT
CTATAACACACAAGGCTTCTTCCCTGACTGGCAAAACTATACACCAGGACCAGGGATTCGATACCCATTG
ACCTTTGGGTGGTGCTACAAGTTAGTGCCAGTGGATCCAAGGGAAGTGGAAGAGGCCAATGAAGGAGAGA
ACTTAAGCTTGTTACACCCTATGTGCCAGCATGGAATAGAGGACACAGAGAGAGAAGTGCTGATATGGAA
GTTTGACAGTCACCTAGCACGCAGACATATGGCCCGCGAGATACATCCGGAGTACTACAAAGACTGCTGA
CACAGAAGGGACTTTCCGCTGGGACTTTCCACTGGGGCGTTCCAGGAGGCGTGGTCTGGGCGGGACTGGG
AGTGGCTGACCCTCAGAAGCTGCATATAAGCAGCTGCTTTTCGCTTGTACT
Features (pLannotate 1.2.2; 16 found; start..end, strand, type, name):
      1..180     +  LTR            5' LTR (truncated): truncated 5' long terminal repeat (LTR) from HIV-1
    239..278     +  ncRNA          HIV-1 DIS: Accession: RF00175 - Human immunodeficiency virus type 1 dimerisation initiation site
    309..331     +  ncRNA          HIV-1 SL3: Accession: RF01381 - HIV-1 stem-loop 3 Psi packaging signal
    337..1488    +  CDS            gag: GAG_HV1W2 - Experimental evidence at protein level: Swiss-Prot protein existence level 1. p6-gag: Plays a role in budding of the assembled particle by interacting with the host class E VPS proteins TSG101 and PDCD6IP/AIP1. From Human immunodeficiency virus type 1 group M subtype B (isolate WMJ22) (HIV-1).
   1620..4652    +  CDS            gag-pol (fragment): POL_HV192 - Experimental evidence at protein level: Swiss-Prot protein existence level 1. [Integrase]: Catalyzes viral DNA integration into the host chromosome, by performing a series of DNA cutting and joining reactions. This enzyme activity takes place after virion entry into a cell and reverse transcription of the RNA genome in dsDNA. The first step in the integration process is 3' processing. This step requires a complex comprising the viral genome, matrix protein, Vpr and integrase. This complex is called the pre-integration complex (PIC). The integrase protein removes 2 nucleotides from
   4600..5175    +  CDS            vif: VIF_HV1ND - Experimental evidence at protein level: Swiss-Prot protein existence level 1. Counteracts the innate antiviral activity of host APOBEC3F and APOBEC3G. Forms a complex with host APOBEC3F and APOBEC3G thus preventing the entry of these lethally hypermutating enzymes into progeny virions. Recruits an active E3 ubiquitin ligase complex composed of elongin BC, CUL5, and RBX2 to induce polyubiquitination of APOBEC3G and APOBEC3F. In turn, they are directed to the 26S proteasome for degradation. Vif interaction with APOBEC3G also blocks its cytidine deaminase activity in a proteasome-inde
   5389..5604    +  CDS            tat (fragment): TAT_HV1B1 - Experimental evidence at protein level: Swiss-Prot protein existence level 1. Extracellular circulating Tat can be endocytosed by surrounding uninfected cells via the binding to several surface receptors such as CD26, CXCR4, heparan sulfate proteoglycans (HSPG) or LDLR. Neurons are rarely infected, but they internalize Tat via their LDLR. Through its interaction with nuclear HATs, Tat is potentially able to control the acetylation-dependent cellular gene expression. Modulates the expression of many cellular genes involved in cell survival, proliferation or in coding for cytokines o
   5650..5874    +  CDS            vpu (fragment): VPU_HV1S1 - Experimental evidence at protein level: Swiss-Prot protein existence level 1. Enhances virion budding by targeting host CD4 and Tetherin/BST2 to proteasome degradation. Degradation of CD4 prevents any unwanted premature interactions between viral Env and its host receptor CD4 in the endoplasmic reticulum. Degradation of antiretroviral protein Tetherin/BST2 is important for virion budding, as BST2 tethers new viral particles to the host cell membrane. Mechanistically, Vpu bridges either CD4 or BST2 to BTRC, a substrate recognition subunit of the Skp1/Cullin/F-box protein E3 ubiquiti
   5916..8276    +  CDS            env (fragment): ENV_HV1W2 - Experimental evidence at protein level: Swiss-Prot protein existence level 1. [Transmembrane protein gp41]: Acts as a class I viral fusion protein. Under the current model, the protein has at least 3 conformational states: pre-fusion native state, pre-hairpin intermediate state, and post-fusion hairpin state. During fusion of viral and target intracellular membranes, the coiled coil regions (heptad repeats) assume a trimer-of-hairpins structure, positioning the fusion peptide in close proximity to the C-terminal region of the ectodomain. The formation of this structure appears to d
   8289..9008    +  CDS            EGFP: the original enhanced GFP (Yang et al., 1996) mammalian codon-optimized
   9014..9535    +  CDS            nef (fragment): NEF_HV1Z6 - Experimental evidence at protein level: Swiss-Prot protein existence level 1. Extracellular Nef protein targets CD4(+) T-lymphocytes for apoptosis by interacting with CXCR4 surface receptors. From Human immunodeficiency virus type 1 group M subtype D (isolate Z6) (HIV-1).
   9660..9839    +  LTR            5' LTR (truncated): truncated 5' long terminal repeat (LTR) from HIV-1
   9925..10513   -  rep_origin     ori: high-copy-number ColE1/pMB1/pBR322/pUC origin of replication
  10684..11544   -  CDS            AmpR: β-lactamase; bla; confers resistance to ampicillin, carbenicillin, and related antibiotics
  11545..11649   -  promoter       AmpR promoter: bla
  11708..12037   +  CDS            nef (fragment): NEF_HV1MA - Experimental evidence at protein level: Swiss-Prot protein existence level 1. Extracellular Nef protein targets CD4(+) T-lymphocytes for apoptosis by interacting with CXCR4 surface receptors. From Human immunodeficiency virus type 1 group M subtype A (isolate MAL) (HIV-1).
