[The description below was written by a language model from this plasmid's Addgene catalogue record and pLannotate feature annotations shown in this document.]
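Description:
pUC57mini ZM249M P90A _env eGFP is a lentiviral reporter construct that carries a near full-length HIV-1 ZM249M provirus in a pUC57mini bacterial backbone. It is maintained in bacteria through a high-copy ColE1/pUC-type origin and selected with ampicillin via a β-lactamase gene under its own promoter. The total annotated sequence is about 12.2 kb.

The feature table shows a proviral layout flanked by HIV-1 LTR sequences, which the annotation tool matches only to truncated LTR segments. Downstream of the 5' LTR lie the leader RNA elements involved in genome dimerisation and packaging (DIS and the SL3 Psi stem-loop). These are followed by gag, gag-pol, vif, tat, vpu, an env region, EGFP and nef sequence. The catalogue describes the provirus as env-deleted. The annotation still detects a substantial env fragment, so the record does not define the exact nature of the env lesion. EGFP sits immediately downstream of the env region and just upstream of the nef-homologous sequence, and it presumably serves as a marker of infected cells driven by LTR-directed viral transcription. An additional nef-matching fragment annotated beside the backbone probably reflects the nef/U3 overlap at the upstream LTR, given the circular numbering.

The defining change is a P90A substitution in the capsid portion of gag, introduced into the parental pUC57mini ZM249M _env eGFP construct. The associated publication concerns cyclophilin A protecting HIV-1 from human TRIM5alpha, and P90A is generally known as a change in the cyclophilin A-binding loop of capsid that disrupts that interaction. Lacking functional env, such a provirus would normally need an envelope glycoprotein supplied in trans to make single-cycle GFP reporter virus, here useful for comparing mutant and wild-type capsid infectivity.
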