Addgene plasmid #132939: pUC57mini ZM249M P90A _env eGFP
Purpose: pUC57mini ZM249M _env eGFP containing P90A mutant capsid sequence
Depositing lab: Jeremy Luban. Depositing organization: University of Massachusetts, Worcester. Publication: Cyclophilin A protects HIV-1 from restriction by human TRIM5alpha. Kim K, Dauphin A, Komurlu S, McCauley SM, Yurkovetskiy L, Carbone C, Diehl WE, Strambio-De-Castillia C, Campbell EM, Luban J. Nat Microbiol. 2019 Dec;4(12):2044-2051. doi: 10.1038/s41564-019-0592-5. Epub 2019 Oct 21. PubMed 31636416.
Backbone
  Vector backbone: pUC57mini ZM249M _env eGFP
  Vector type: Lentiviral
Growth in bacteria
  Bacterial resistance: Ampicillin, 100 μg/mL
  Growth temperature: 30°C
  Growth strain: NEB Stable
  Copy number: High Copy
Gene/Insert
  Gene/Insert name: HIV-1ZM249M provirus (P90A) with env deletion, GFP
  Species: HIV
  Mutation: P90A
  Cloning method: Restriction Enzyme; 5′ cloning site SphI (unknown if destroyed); 3′ cloning site SpeI (unknown if destroyed)
Terms and licenses: Academic/Nonprofit Terms; Industry Terms: Not Available to Industry
How to cite: pUC57mini ZM249M P90A _env eGFP was a gift from Jeremy Luban (Addgene plasmid # 132939 ; http://n2t.net/addgene:132939 ; RRID:Addgene_132939)
